>Addgene plasmid #154170 | pCMV(Δ2)-squirrel-monkey-full-length-CHMP3-HA | addgene full sequence | sequence record 308909 | Addgene NGS Result
GAGTAGGTGTCATTCTATTCTGGGGGGTGGGGTGGGGCAGGACAGCAAGGGGGAGGATTGGGAAGACAAT
AGCAGGCATGCTGGGGATGCGGTGGGCTCTATGGCTTCTGAGGCGGAAAGAACCAGCTGGGGCTCTAGGG
GGTATCCCC
[124 nt withheld, positions 150-273]
C
[91 nt withheld, positions 275-365]
A
[49 nt withheld, positions 367-415]
CCTTTGACGTTGGAGTCCACGTTCTTT
[37 nt withheld, positions 443-479]
ACCCTATCTCGGTCTATTCTTTTGATTTATAAGGGATTTTGCCGATTTCGGCCTATTGGTTAAAAAATGA
GCTGATTTAACAAAAATTTAACGCGAATTAATTCTGTGGAATGTGTGTCAGTTAGGGTGTGGAAAGTCCC
CAGGCTCCCCAGCAGGCAGAAGTATGCAAAGCATGCATCTCAATTAGTCAGCAACCAGGTGTGGAAAGTC
CCCAGGCTCCCCAGCAGGCAGAAGTATGCAAAGCATGCATCTCAATTAGTCAGCAACCATAGTCCCGCCC
CTAACTCCGCCCATCCCGCCCCATGGCTGACTAATTTTTTTTATTTATGCAGAGGCCGAGGCCGCCTCTG
CCTCTGAGCTATTCCAGAAGTAGTGAGGAGGCTTTTTTGGAGGCCTAGGCTTTTGCGAAAAGCTCCCGGG
AGCTTGTATATCCATTTTCGGATCTGATCAAGAGACAGGATGAGGATCGTTTCGCATGATTGAACAAGAT
GGATTGCACGCAGGTTCTCCGGCTGCTTGGGTGGAGAGGCTATTCGGCTATGACTGGGCACAACAGACAA
TCGGCTGCTCTGATGCCGCCGTGTTCCGGCTGTCAGCGCAGGGGCGCCCGGTTCTTTTTGTCAAGACCGA
CCTGTCCGGTGCCCTGAATGAACTGCAGGACGAGGCAGCGCGGCTATCGTGGCTGGCCACGACGGGCGTT
CCTTGCGCAGCTGTGCTCGACGTTGTCACTGAAGCGGGAAGGGACTGGCTGCTATTGGGCGAAGTGCCGG
GGCAGGATCTCCTGTCATCTCACCTTGCTCCTGCCGAGAAAGTATCCATCATGGCTGATGCAATGCGGCG
GCTGCATACGCTTGATCCGGCTACCTGCCCATTCGACCACCAAGCGAAACATCGCATCGAGCGAGCACGT
ACTCGGATGGAAGCCGGTCTTGTCGATCAGGATGATCTGGACGAAGAGCATCAGGGGCTCGCGCCAGCCG
AACTGTTCGCCAGGCTCAAGGCGCGCATGCCCGACGGCGAGGATCTCGTCGTGACCCATGGCGATGCCTG
CTTGCCGAATATCATGGTGGAAAATGGCCGCTTTTCTGGATTCATCGACTGTGGCCGGCTGGGTGTGGCG
GACCGCTATCAGGACATAGCGTTGGCTACCCGTGATATTGCTGAAGAGCTTGGCGGCGAATGGGCTGACC
GCTTCCTCGTGCTTTACGGTATCGCCGCTCCCGATTCGCAGCGCATCGCCTTCTATCGCCTTCTTGACGA
GTTCTTCTGAGCGGGACTCTGGGGTTCGAAATGACCGACCAAGCGACGCCCAACCTGCCATCACGAGATT
TCGATTCCACCGCCGCCTTCTATGAAAGGTTGGGCTTCGGAATCGTTTTCCGGGACGCCGGCTGGATGAT
CCTCCAGCGCGGGGATCTCATGCTGGAGTTCTTCGCCCACCCCAACTTGTTTATTGCAGCTTATAATGGT
TACAAATAAAGCAATAGCATCACAAATTTCACAAATAAAGCATTTTTTTCACTGCATTCTAGTTGTGGTT
TGTCCAAACTCATCAATGTATCTTATCATGTCTGTATACCGTCGACCTCTAGCTAGAGCTTGGCGTAATC
ATGGTCATAGCTGTTTCCTGTGTGAAATTGTTATCCGCTCACAATTCCACACAACATACGAGCCGGAAGC
ATAAAGTGTAAAGCCTGGGGTGCCTAATGAGTGAGCTAACTCACATTAATTGCGTTGCGCTCACTGCCCG
CTTTCCAGTCGGGAAACCTGTCGTGCCAGCTGCATTAATGAATCGGCCAACGCGCGGGGAGAGGCGGTTT
GCGTATTGGGCGCTCTTCCGCTTCCTCGCTCACTGACTCGCTGCGCTCGGTCGTTCGGCTGCGGCGAGCG
GTATCAGCTCACTCAAAGGCGGTAATACGGTTATCCACAGAATCAGGGGATAACGCAGGAAAGAACATGT
GAGCAAAAGGCCAGCAAAAGGCCAGGAACCGTAAAAAGGCCGCGTTGCTGGCGTTTTTCCATAGGCTCCG
CCCCCCTGACGAGCATCACAAAAATCGACGCTCAAGTCAGAGGTGGCGAAACCCGACAGGACTATAAAGA
TACCAGGCGTTTCCCCCTGGAAGCTCCCTCGTGCGCTCTCCTGTTCCGACCCTGCCGCTTACCGGATACC
TGTCCGCCTTTCTCCCTTCGGGAAGCGTGGCGCTTTCTCATAGCTCACGCTGTAGGTATCTCAGTTCGGT
GTAGGTCGTTCGCTCCAAGCTGGGCTGTGTGCACGAACCCCCCGTTCAGCCCGACCGCTGCGCCTTATCC
GGTAACTATCGTCTTGAGTCCAACCCGGTAAGACACGACTTATCGCCACTGGCAGCAGCCACTGGTAACA
GGATTAGCAGAGCGAGGTATGTAGGCGGTGCTACAGAGTTCTTGAAGTGGTGGCCTAACTACGGCTACAC
TAGAAGAACAGTATTTGGTATCTGCGCTCTGCTGAAGCCAGTTACCTTCGGAAAAAGAGTTGGTAGCTCT
TGATCCGGCAAACAAACCACCGCTGGTAGCGGTGGTTTTTTTGTTTGCAAGCAGCAGATTACGCGCAGAA
AAAAAGGATCTCAAGAAGATCCTTTGATCTTTTCTACGGGGTCTGACGCTCAGTGGAACGAAAACTCACG
TTAAGGGATTTTGGTCATGAGATTATCAAAAAGGATCTTCACCTAGATCCTTTTAAATTAAAAATGAAGT
TTTAAATCAATCTAAAGTATATATGAGTAAACTTGGTCTGACAGTTACCAATGCTTAATCAGTGAGGCAC
CTATCTCAGCGATCTGTCTATTTCGTTCATCCATAGTTGCCTGACTCCCCGTCGTGTAGATAACTACGAT
ACGGGAGGGCTTACCATCTGGCCCCAGTGCTGCAATGATACCGCGAGACCCACGCTCACCGGCTCCAGAT
TTATCAGCAATAAACCAGCCAGCCGGAAGGGCCGAGCGCAGAAGTGGTCCTGCAACTTTATCCGCCTCCA
TCCAGTCTATTAATTGTTGCCGGGAAGCTAGAGTAAGTAGTTCGCCAGTTAATAGTTTGCGCAACGTTGT
TGCCATTGCTACAGGCATCGTGGTGTCACGCTCGTCGTTTGGTATGGCTTCATTCAGCTCCGGTTCCCAA
CGATCAAGGCGAGTTACATGATCCCCCATGTTGTGCAAAAAAGCGGTTAGCTCCTTCGGTCCTCCGATCG
TTGTCAGAAGTAAGTTGGCCGCAGTGTTATCACTCATGGTTATGGCAGCACTGCATAATTCTCTTACTGT
CATGCCATCCGTAAGATGCTTTTCTGTGACTGGTGAGTACTCAACCAAGTCATTCTGAGAATAGTGTATG
CGGCGACCGAGTTGCTCTTGCCCGGCGTCAATACGGGATAATACCGCGCCACATAGCAGAACTTTAAAAG
TGCTCATCATTGGAAAACGTTCTTCGGGGCGAAAACTCTCAAGGATCTTACCGCTGTTGAGATCCAGTTC
GATGTAACCCACTCGTGCACCCAACTGATCTTCAGCATCTTTTACTTTCACCAGCGTTTCTGGGTGAGCA
AAAACAGGAAGGCAAAATGCCGCAAAAAAGGGAATAAGGGCGACACGGAAATGTTGAATACTCATACTCT
TCCTTTTTCAATATTATTGAAGCATTTATCAGGGTTATTGTCTCATGAGCGGATACATATTTGAATGTAT
TTAGAAAAATAAACAAATAGGGGTTCCGCGCACATTTCCCCGAAAAGTGCCACCTGACGTCGACGGATCG
GGAGATCTCCCGATCCCCTATGGTGCACTCTCAGTACAATCTGCTCTGATGCCGCATAGTTAAGCCAGTA
TCTGCTCCCTGCTTGTGTGTTGGAGGTCGCTGAGTAGTGCGCGAGCAAAATTTAAGCTACAACAAGGCAA
GGCTTGACCGACAATTGCATGAAGAATCTGCTTAGGGTTAGGCGTTTTGCGCTGCTTCGCGATGTACGGG
CCAGATATACGCGTTAGCGGTTTGACTCACGGGGATTTCCAAGTCTCCACCCCATTGACGTCAATGGGAG
TTTGTTTTGGCACCAAAATCAACGGGACTTTCCAAAATGTCGTAACAACTCCGCCCCATTGACGCAAATG
GGCGGTAGGCGTGTACGGTGGGAGGTCTATATAAGCAGAGCTCTCTGGCTAACTAGAGAACCCACTGCTT
ACTGGCTTATCGAAATTAATACGACTCACTATAGGGAGACCCAAGCTGGCTAGCGTTTAAACGGGCCCGG
GAACGGAAAGCCGGAAGGAGCAAGACGAGTTCAGTTCGCCATGGGGCTGTTTGGAAAAACCCAGGAGAAG
CCACCCAAAGAACTGGTCAATGAATGGTCATTGAAGATAAGAAAGGAAATGAGAGTTGTTGACAGGCAAA
TAAGGGATATCCAAAGAGAAGAAGAAAAAGTGAAACGATCTGTGAAAGATGCAGCCAAGAAGGGCCAGAA
GGATGTCTGTGTAGTTCTGGCCAAGGAGATGATCAGGTCAAGGAAGGCCGTGAGCAAGCTATATGCATCC
AAAGCGCACATGAATTCGGTGCTCATGGGGATGAAGAACCAGCTCGCGGTCTTGCGAGTGGCTGGTTCCC
TGCAGAAGAGCACAGAAGTGATGAAGGCCATGCAAAGTCTTGTGAAGATTCCAGAAATTCAGGCCACCAT
GAGGGAGCTATCCAAAGAAATGATGAAGGCTGGGATCATAGAGGAGATGTTAGAGGACACTTTTGAAAGC
ATGGACGATCAGGAAGAAATGGAGGAAGAAGCAGAAATGGAAATTGACAAAATTCTATTTGAAATTACAG
CAGGGGCCTTGGGCAAAGCACCCAGTAAAGTGACTGATGCCCTTCCAGAGCCAGAACCTTCGGGAGCGAT
GGCTGCCTCAGAGGATGAGGAGGAGGAGGAAGAAGCTCTGGAGGCCATGCAGTCCCGGCTGGCCACACTC
CGAAGCTACCCATACGATGTTCCAGATTACGCTTGAAAGCTTGCTAGCAGATCTTTTTCCCTCTGCCAAA
AATTATGGGGACATCATGAAGCCCCTTGAGCACTTAAGTTTAAACCGCTGATCAGCCTCGACTGTGCCTT
CTAGTTGCCAGCCATCTGTTGTTTGCCCCTCCCCCGTGCCTTCCTTGACCCTGGAAGGTGCCACTCCCAC
TGTCCTTTCCTAATAAAATGAGGAAATTGCATCGCATTGTCT
Features (pLannotate 1.2.2; 22 found; start..end, strand, type, name):
    108..129     +  promoter       SV40 promoter (fragment): SV40 enhancer and early promoter
    150..578     +  rep_origin     f1 ori (sequence partly withheld): f1 bacteriophage origin of replication; arrow indicates direction of (+) strand synthesis
    583..781     +  promoter       SV40 promoter (fragment): SV40 enhancer and early promoter
    775..874     +  rep_origin     SV40 ori (fragment): SV40 origin of replication
    955..1746    +  CDS            neo: KKA2_KLEPN - Also known as kan, nptII. Experimental evidence at protein level: Swiss-Prot protein existence level 1. Resistance to kanamycin, neomycin, paromomycin, ribostamycin, butirosin and gentamicin B. From Klebsiella pneumoniae.
   1770..1928    +  CDS            ble (fragment): BLE_KLEPN - Experimental evidence at protein level: Swiss-Prot protein existence level 1. Binding protein with a strong affinity to the bleomycin family of antibiotics. Binds to CL990; an antimitotic-antibiotic compound. From Klebsiella pneumoniae.
   1923..2044    +  polyA_signal   SV40 poly(A) signal: SV40 polyadenylation signal
   2117..2133    -  protein_bind   lac operator: The lac repressor binds to the lac operator to inhibit transcription in E. coli. This inhibition can be relieved by adding lactose or isopropyl-β-D-thiogalactopyranoside (IPTG). lac repressor encoded by lacI
   2141..2171    -  promoter       lac promoter: promoter for the E. coli lac operon
   2186..2207    -  protein_bind   CAP binding site: CAP binding activates transcription in the presence of cAMP. E. coli catabolite activator protein
   2220..2312    -  CDS            lacI (fragment): lac repressor; lacI; The lac repressor binds to the lac operator to inhibit transcription in E. coli. This inhibition can be relieved by adding lactose or isopropyl-β-D-thiogalactopyranoside (IPTG).
   2495..3083    -  rep_origin     ori: high-copy-number ColE1/pMB1/pBR322/pUC origin of replication
   3254..4114    -  CDS            AmpR: β-lactamase; bla; confers resistance to ampicillin, carbenicillin, and related antibiotics
   4115..4219    -  promoter       AmpR promoter: bla
   4278..4330    -  misc_feature   bom (fragment): basis of mobility region from pBR322
   4520..4537    -  promoter       CMV promoter (fragment): human cytomegalovirus (CMV) immediate early promoter
   4600..4651    +  promoter       CMVd2 promoter: truncated human cytomegalovirus (CMV) immediate early promoter that yields moderately reduced expression relative to the full-length promoter
   4647..4680    +  LTR            5' LTR (truncated) (fragment): truncated 5' long terminal repeat (LTR) from HIV-1
   4696..4714    +  promoter       T7 promoter: promoter for bacteriophage T7 RNA polymerase
   4790..5455    +  CDS            CHMP3: CHMP3_HUMAN - Also known as CGI149, NEDF, VPS24. Experimental evidence at protein level: Swiss-Prot protein existence level 1. Probable core component of the endosomal sorting required for transport complex III (ESCRT-III) which is involved in multivesicular bodies (MVBs) formation and sorting of endosomal cargo proteins into MVBs. MVBs contain intraluminal vesicles (ILVs) that are generated by invagination and scission from the limiting membrane of the endosome and mostly are delivered to lysosomes enabling degradation of membrane proteins, such as stimulated growth factor receptors, lysosoma
   5456..5483    +  CDS            3xHA (fragment): three tandem HA epitope tags
   5581..104     +  polyA_signal   bGH poly(A) signal (across the origin): bovine growth hormone polyadenylation signal
