[The description below was written by a language model from this plasmid's Addgene catalogue record and pLannotate feature annotations shown in this document.]
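Description:
pCMV(Δ2)-squirrel-monkey-full-length-CHMP3-HA is a mammalian expression plasmid built on the pCMV(delta2) backbone, in which the human cytomegalovirus immediate early promoter has been truncated to give attenuated rather than maximal expression. It is propagated in E. coli through a high-copy ColE1/pUC-type origin and selected with ampicillin via the β-lactamase gene. An f1 origin is also present. The backbone carries a second cassette in which an SV40 early promoter/origin drives the neomycin/kanamycin phosphotransferase gene, terminated by an SV40 polyadenylation signal; this type of cassette can support G418 selection in mammalian cells, although the record does not state that it is used this way. Small remnants of lac regulatory elements, a ble fragment and a bom fragment are also annotated as backbone leftovers.

The payload is the full-length CHMP3 coding sequence from squirrel monkey (about 0.7 kb), cloned between ApaI and HindIII sites downstream of the CMVd2 promoter and a T7 promoter. It is fused at its C terminus to an HA epitope, which the annotation software detected as a fragment of a 3xHA tag. The software labelled the open reading frame by its similarity to human CHMP3, but the catalogue identifies it as the squirrel monkey ortholog. Transcription terminates at a bovine growth hormone polyadenylation signal. CHMP3 is a core ESCRT-III subunit involved in membrane scission events such as multivesicular body formation. The associated study concerns retroCHMP3 and its ability to block enveloped virus budding without blocking cytokinesis. The HA tag allows detection of the protein, and the weakened promoter provides moderated expression levels. The sequenced record is 5,701 nt, slightly shorter than the 5,734 bp listed in the catalogue.
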