Addgene plasmid #154170: pCMV(Δ2)-squirrel-monkey-full-length-CHMP3-HA
Purpose: expresses squirrel monkey CHMP3 in mammalian cells
Depositing lab: Wesley Sundquist. Depositing organization: University of Utah. Publication: RetroCHMP3 blocks budding of enveloped viruses without blocking cytokinesis. Rheinemann L, Downhour DM, Bredbenner K, Mercenne G, Davenport KA, Schmitt PT, Necessary CR, McCullough J, Schmitt AP, Simon SM, Sundquist WI, Elde NC. Cell. 2021 Sep 27. pii: S0092-8674(21)01055-2. doi: 10.1016/j.cell.2021.09.008. PubMed 34597582.
Backbone
  Vector backbone: pCMV(delta2)
  Backbone manufacturer: DNASU EvNO00601604
  Backbone size w/o insert (bp): 5061
  Total vector size (bp): 5734
  Modifications to backbone: deletion mutant of the CMV promoter for attenuated expression
  Vector type: Mammalian Expression
Growth in bacteria
  Bacterial resistance: Ampicillin, 100 μg/mL
  Growth temperature: 37°C
  Growth strain: DH5alpha
  Copy number: Unknown
Gene/Insert
  Gene/Insert name: CHMP3
  Species: S. sciureus (squirrel monkey)
  Insert size (bp): 696
  Promoter: CMV
  Tag / fusion protein: HA (C terminal on insert)
  Cloning method: Restriction Enzyme; 5′ cloning site ApaI (not destroyed); 3′ cloning site HindIII (not destroyed)
  Sequencing primers: 5′ GGGAACGGAAAGCCGGAAGGAGCAAGAC
Resource information
  A portion of this plasmid was derived from a plasmid made by: Diane Downhour, Nels Elde laboratory, University of Utah
Terms and licenses: Academic/Nonprofit Terms; Industry Terms: Not Available to Industry
How to cite: pCMV(Δ2)-squirrel-monkey-full-length-CHMP3-HA was a gift from Wesley Sundquist (Addgene plasmid # 154170 ; http://n2t.net/addgene:154170 ; RRID:Addgene_154170)
